>Addgene plasmid #197693 | pMC-1-Hairpin_Insulator-4 | addgene full sequence | sequence record 391020 | Addgene NGS Result
GTCAGTGAGCGAGGAAGCGGAAGAGCGCCCAATACGCAAACCGCCTCTCCCCGCGCGTTGGCCGATTCAT
TAATCACTCTGTGGTCTCAGGAGTAAGTAAGTAGAATATATATATATTCGAATATATATATATTCTAGTC
AGTCATACTTGAGACCACGAAGTGGCTCTTCAGTGGACGAAAGGGCCTCGTGATACGCCTATTTTTATAG
GTTAATGTCATGATAATAATGGTTTCTTAGACGTCAGGTGGCACTTTTCGGGGAAATGTGCGCGGAACCC
CTATTTGTTTATTTTTCTAAATACATTCAAATATGTATCCGCTCATGAGACAATAACCCTGATAAATGCT
TCAATAATATTGAAAAAGGAAGAGTATGCGCTCACGCAACTGGTCCAGAACCTTGACCGAACGCAGCGGT
GGTAACGGCGCAGTGGCGGTTTTCATGGCTTGTTATGACTGTTTTTTTTTGGGGTACAGTCTATGCCTCG
GGCATCCAAGCAGCAAGCGCGTTACGCCGTGGGTCGATGTTTGATGTTATGGAGCAGCAACGATGTTACG
CAGCAGGGCAGTCGCCCTAAAACAAAGTTAAACATCATGAGGGAAGCGGTGATCGCCGAAGTATCGACTC
AACTATCAGAGGTAGTTGGCGTCATCGAGCGCCATCTCGAACCGACGTTGCTGGCCGTACATTTGTACGG
CTCCGCAGTGGATGGCGGCCTGAAGCCACACAGCGATATTGATTTGCTGGTTACGGTGACCGTAAGGCTT
GATGAAACAACGCGGCGAGCTTTGATCAACGACCTTTTGGAAACTTCGGCTTCCCCTGGAGAGAGCGAGA
TTCTCCGCGCTGTAGAAGTCACCATTGTTGTGCACGACGACATCATTCCGTGGCGTTATCCAGCTAAGCG
CGAACTGCAATTTGGAGAATGGCAGCGCAATGACATTCTTGCAGGTATCTTCGAGCCAGCCACGATCGAC
ATTGATCTGGCTATCTTGCTGACAAAAGCAAGAGAACATAGCGTTGCCTTGGTAGGTCCAGCGGCGGAGG
AACTCTTTGATCCGGTTCCTGAACAGGATCTATTTGAGGCGCTAAATGAAACCTTAACGCTATGGAACTC
GCCGCCCGACTGGGCTGGCGATGAGCGAAATGTAGTGCTTACGTTGTCCCGCATTTGGTACAGCGCAGTA
ACCGGCAAAATCGCGCCGAAGGATGTCGCTGCCGACTGGGCAATGGAGCGCCTGCCGGCCCAGTATCAGC
CCGTCATACTTGAAGCTAGACAGGCTTATCTTGGACAAGAAGAAGATCGCTTGGCCTCGCGCGCAGATCA
GTTGGAAGAATTTGTCCATTACGTAAAAGGCGAGATCACCAAGGTAGTCGGCAAATAACTGTCAGACCAA
GTTTACTCATATATACTTTAGATTGATTTAAAACTTCATTTTTAATTTAAAAGGATCTAGGTGAAGATCC
TTTTTGATAATCTCATGACCAAAATCCCTTAACGTGAGTTTTCGTTCCACTGAGCGTCAGACCCCGTAGA
AAAGATCAAAGGATCTTCTTGAGATCCTTTTTTTCTGCGCGTAATCTGCTGCTTGCAAACAAAAAAACCA
CCGCTACCAGCGGTGGTTTGTTTGCCGGATCAAGAGCTACCAACTCTTTTTCCGAAGGTAACTGGCTTCA
GCAGAGCGCAGATACCAAATACTGTTCTTCTAGTGTAGCCGTAGTTAGGCCACCACTTCAAGAACTCTGT
AGCACCGCCTACATACCTCGCTCTGCTAATCCTGTTACCAGTGGCTGCTGCCAGTGGCGATAAGTCGTGT
CTTACCGGGTTGGACTCAAGACGATAGTTACCGGATAAGGCGCAGCGGTCGGGCTGAACGGGGGGTTCGT
GCACACAGCCCAGCTTGGAGCGAACGACCTACACCGAACTGAGATACCTACAGCGTGAGCTATGAGAAAG
CGCCACGCTTCCCGAAGGGAGAAAGGCGGACAGGTATCCGGTAAGCGGCAGGGTCGGAACAGGAGAGCGC
ACGAGGGAGCTTCCAGGGGGAAACGCCTGGTATCTTTATAGTCCTGTCGGGTTTCGCCACCTCTGACTTG
AGCGTCGATTTTTGTGATGCTCGTCAGGGGGGCGGAGCCTATGGAAAAACGCCAGCAACGCGGCCTTTTT
ACGGTTCCTGGCCTTTTGCTGGCCTTTTGCTCACATGTTCTTTCCTGCGTTATCCCCTGATTCTGTGGAT
AACCGTATTACCGCCTTTGAGTGAGCTGATACCGCTCGCCGCAGCCGAACGACCGAGCGCAGCGA
Features (pLannotate 1.2.2; 7 found; start..end, strand, type, name):
      1..23      +  rep_origin     RSF ori (fragment): Plasmids containing the RSF 1030 origin of replication can be propagated in E. coli cells that contain additional plasmids with compatible origins.
     25..108     +  CDS            lacI (fragment): LACI_ECOLI - Experimental evidence at protein level: Swiss-Prot protein existence level 1. Repressor of the lactose operon. Binds allolactose as an inducer. From Escherichia coli (strain K12).
    271..375     +  promoter       AmpR promoter: bla
    366..446     -  CDS            int (fragment): INT2_ECOLX - Protein inferred from homology: Swiss-Prot protein existence level 3. Putative integrase believed to be involved in the insertion of antibiotic resistance genes into plasmids and transposons. From Escherichia coli.
    534..590     +  CDS            GmR (fragment): gentamycin acetyltransferase; aacC1; confers resistance to gentamycin
    597..1385    +  CDS            aadA: S3AD_ECOLX - Experimental evidence at protein level: Swiss-Prot protein existence level 1. Mediates bacterial resistance to the antibiotics streptomycin and spectinomycin. From Escherichia coli.
   1559..2147    +  rep_origin     ori: high-copy-number ColE1/pMB1/pBR322/pUC origin of replication
