[The description below was written by a language model from this plasmid's Addgene catalogue record and pLannotate feature annotations shown in this document.]
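Description:
pMC-1-Hairpin_Insulator-4 is a small (about 2.3 kb) Level 0 part plasmid in the Phytobrick/MoClo format, belonging to a modular vector toolkit and parts library for plant genome engineering. It is built on the depositor-made pMC-1-ccdB-4 backbone, whose name suggests that the part replaced a ccdB counter-selection cassette in the parent acceptor, although the record lists the cloning sites as unknown. The plasmid is catalogued as a plant expression vector, but as a Level 0 part it is a bacterial storage and donor plasmid rather than something delivered to plants directly. It replicates in E. coli from a high-copy ColE1/pUC-type origin and is selected with spectinomycin through a full-length aadA gene, which lies downstream of an annotated AmpR (bla) promoter.

The payload is a 52 bp synthetic element described as a double hairpin transcriptional insulator with stop codons in all reading frames. Such a part is meant to sit between neighbouring elements in a multi-part assembly. There the hairpins limit transcriptional read-through and the stop codons terminate any translation that carries across the junction. This insert is too short and synthetic to be detected by the automated annotation, so it does not appear in the feature table. The other annotated hits are short fragments: a 23 bp RSF ori match, pieces of lacI, an integron integrase and a gentamicin acetyltransferase. They are most likely remnants flanking the resistance cassette or incidental matches, not functional features. The "1" and "4" in the name presumably denote the assembly positions or overhangs the part spans, but the record does not define them.
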