Addgene plasmid #197693: pMC-1-Hairpin_Insulator-4
Purpose: Phytobrick (MoClo) Level 0 Part
Depositing lab: Daniel Voytas. Depositing organization: University of Minnesota. Publication: An extensible vector toolkit and parts library for advanced engineering of plant genomes. Chamness JC, Kumar J, Cruz AJ, Rhuby E, Holum MJ, Cody JP, Tibebu R, Gamo ME, Starker CG, Zhang F, Voytas DF. Plant Genome. 2023 Mar 9:e20312. doi: 10.1002/tpg2.20312. PubMed 36896468.
Backbone
  Vector backbone: pMC-1-ccdB-4
  Backbone manufacturer: Self-made
  Vector type: Plant Expression
Growth in bacteria
  Bacterial resistance: Spectinomycin, 50 μg/mL
  Growth temperature: 37°C
  Growth strain: DH5alpha
  Copy number: High Copy
Gene/Insert
  Gene/Insert name: Double hairpin transcriptional insulator with all-frame stops
  Species: Synthetic
  Insert size (bp): 52
  Cloning method: Restriction Enzyme; 5′ cloning site Unknown (unknown if destroyed)
Terms and licenses: Academic/Nonprofit Terms; Industry Terms: Not Available to Industry
Depositor comments: Please visit https://doi.org/10.1101/2022.10.15.511792 for bioRxiv preprint.
How to cite: pMC-1-Hairpin_Insulator-4 was a gift from Daniel Voytas (Addgene plasmid # 197693 ; http://n2t.net/addgene:197693 ; RRID:Addgene_197693)
